>Addgene plasmid #225892 | Vsx2 R0+R1+R3 +SV40 base prom-GFP-IRES-AP | addgene full sequence | sequence record 446995 | Addgene NGS Result
TTGAGATCCTTTTTTTCTGCGCGTAATCTGCTGCTTGCAAACAAAAAAACCACCGCTACCAGCGGTGGTT
TGTTTGCCGGATCAAGAGCTACCAACTCTTTTTCCGAAGGTAACTGGCTTCAGCAGAGCGCAGATACCAA
ATACTGTTCTTCTAGTGTAGCCGTAGTTAGGCCACCACTTCAAGAACTCTGTAGCACCGCCTACATACCT
CGCTCTGCTAATCCTGTTACCAGTGGCTGCTGCCAGTGGCGATAAGTCGTGTCTTACCGGGTTGGACTCA
AGACGATAGTTACCGGATAAGGCGCAGCGGTCGGGCTGAACGGGGGGTTCGTGCACACAGCCCAGCTTGG
AGCGAACGACCTACACCGAACTGAGATACCTACAGCGTGAGCTATGAGAAAGCGCCACGCTTCCCGAAGG
GAGAAAGGCGGACAGGTATCCGGTAAGCGGCAGGGTCGGAACAGGAGAGCGCACGAGGGAGCTTCCAGGG
GGAAACGCCTGGTATCTTTATAGTCCTGTCGGGTTTCGCCACCTCTGACTTGAGCGTCGATTTTTGTGAT
GCTCGTCAGGGGGGCGGAGCCTATGGAAAAACGCCAGCAACGCGGCCTTTTTACGGTTCCTGGCCTTTTG
CTGGCCTTTTGCTCACATGTTCTTTCCTGCGTTATCCCCTGATTCTGTGGATAACCGTATTACCGCCTTT
GAGTGAGCTGATACCGCTCGCCGCAGCCGAACGACCGAGCGCAGCGAGTCAGTGAGCGAGGAAGCGGAAG
AGCGCCCAATACGCAAACCGCCTCTCCCCGCGCGTTGGCCGATTCATTAATGCAGCGGATCCAGACATGA
TAAGATACATTGATGAGTTTGGACAAACCACAACTAGAATGCAGTGAAAAAAATGCTTTATTTGTGAAAT
TTGTGATGCTATTGCTTTATTTGTAACCATTATAAGCTGCAATAAACAAGTTAGCTTTTTGCAAAAGCCT
AGGCCTCCAAAAAAGCCTCCTCACTACTTCTGGAATAGCTCAGAGGCCGAGGCGGCCTCGGCCTCTGCAT
AAATAAAAAAAATTAGTCAGCCATGGGGCGGAGAATGGGCGGAACTGGGCGGAGTTAGGGGCGGGATGGG
CGGAGTTAGGGGCGGGACTATGGTTGCTGACTAATTGAGATGCGGATCCGCTGGCACGACAGGTTTCCCG
ACTGGAAAGCGGGCAGTGAGCGCAACGCAATTAATGTGAGTTAGCTCACTCATTAGGCACCCCAGGCTTT
ACACTTTATGCTTCCGGCTCGTATGTTGTGTGGAATTGTGAGCGGATAACAATTTCACACAGGAAACAGC
TATGACCATGATTACGCCAAGCTTGGGCTGCAGGTCGAGGGATCTCCATAAGAGAAGAGGGACAGCTATG
ACTGGGAGTAGTCAGGAGAGGAGGAAAAATCTGGCTAGTAAAACATGTAAGGAAAATTTTAGGGATGTTA
AAGAAAAAAATAACACAAAACAAAATATAAAAAAAATCTAACCTCAAGTCAAGGCTTTTCTATGGAATAA
GGAATGGACAGCAGGGGGCTGTTTCATATACTGATGACCTCTTTATAGCCAACCTTTGTTCATGGCAGCC
AGCATATGGGCATATGTTGCCAAACTCTAAACCAAATACTCATTCTGATGTTTTAAATGATTTGCCCTCC
CATATGTCCTTCCGAGTGAGAGACACAAAAAATTCCAACACACTATTGCAATGAAAATAAATTTCCTTTA
TTAGCCAGAAGTCAGATGCTCAAGGGGCTTCATGATGTCCCCATAATTTTTGGCAGAGGGAAAAAGATCT
CAGTGGTATTTGTGAGCCAGGGCATTGGCCACACCAGCCACCACCTTCTGATAGGCAGCCTGCACCTGAG
GAGTGCGGCCGGCCGCGATATCCTCGACCCCACTGGGCTGTAGGTGGTGGCTGGATGGCCTGAGCCCCCT
CCTTTCCTGGGGTGCAGGCAGCCACAGGGCACAACCTGCAGTCCCTGGGGTTGGGGTAGGGAGTCCGAGA
GCAGCCAAGGGGCAGGTTTGGTGTCATGGGCTCAGTCCCCAGAGCGCACGGGGAGGGGAAGGTTCCATGG
CAGGACCTCTGTATAGGGACTCCGGGGATGACGACTCGGGCTGGAGGCCAGGCAGGACGACAGGAGGTGG
GGAGCAGGAGAACTCCGGGATGGGGAAGCAGGAGCCCCAGGGACGGGACACTCAGGGAGCAGTGGCCGTC
TCCAGCAGCAGCAGGGTCCCGGCCAGCAGAGGAAGCAACGCGGGGACCACGGACCGCCCCGGGTGCGCGG
CGTCGGTGGTGCCGGCGGGGGGCGCCAGGTCGCAGGCGGTGTAGGGCTCCAGGCAGGCGGCGAAGGCCAT
GACGTGCGCTATGAAGGTCTGCTCCTGCACGCCGTGAACCAGGTGCGCCTGCGGGCCGCGCGCGAACACC
GCCACGTCCTCGCCTGCGTGGGTCTCTTCGTCCAGGGGCACTGCTGACTGCTGCCGATACTCGGGGCTCC
CGCTCTCGCTCTCGGTAACATCCGGCCGGGCGCCGTCCTTGAGCACATAGCCTGGACCGTTTCCGTATAG
GAGGACCGTGTAGGCCTTCCTGTCCCGGGCCTTGCCAGGGGCCAGCCCGAAGATGGAGCTCCCTCGCAGG
GGGTAGCCTCCGAAGGAGAAGACGTGGGAGTGGTCGGCAGTGACGAGGCTCAGCGTGTCCTCCTCGCTGG
TGAGCTGGCCCGCCCTCTCAATGGCGTCGTCGAACATGATCGTCTCAGTCAGTGCCCGGTAAGCCCTGCT
TTCATGATGACCATGGTCGATGCGACCACCCTCCACGAAGAGGAAGAAGCCGCGGGGGTTCCTGCTCAGC
AGGCGCAGGGCAGCCTCTGTCATCTCCATCAGGGAGGGGTCCAGTGTGGAGTCTCGGTGGATCTCGTATT
TCATGTCTCCAGGCTCAAAGAGACCCATGAGATGGGTCACAGACGGGTCCAGGGAAGCCTGCATGAGCTC
AGTGCGGTTCCACACATACCGGGCACCCTGGCGCTTCGCCAGCCATTCCTGCACCAGATTCTTCCCGTCC
AGCCTGGTCCCACCTTGGCTGTAGTCATCTGGGTACTCAGGGTCTGGGGTTCCCATGCGAAACATGTACT
TTCGGCCTCCACCTAGGATCACGTCAATGTCCATGTTGGAGATGAGCTGCGTAGCGATGTCCTGGCACCC
CTCCTGGCGGGCCGAGGCAGGCACGTCGGCGTCCGAGTACCAGTTGCGGTTCACCGTGTGGGCGTAGGTG
CCGGCTGGCGAGGCGTGCTGCACTCGTGTGGTGGTTACCACTCCCACTGACTTCCCTGCTTTCTTGGCCC
GATTCATCACGGAGATGACCTCGTTGCCGCGTGTCGTGTTGCACTGGTTAAAGCGGGCGGCTGCACTCAA
GCCAATGGTCTGGAAGTTGCCCTTGACCCCGCACAGGTAGGCCGTGGCTGTGGCTCCACTGTCTGGCACA
TGTTTGTCTACATTGTATGTCTTGGACAGAGCCACATATGGGAAGCGGTCCATGGCCAGGGGTATCTCAG
GCCCCAGTTTGTCCTTCTTCTGCCCTTTTAGGATCCTGGCAGCTGTCACCGTAGACACCCCCATCCCATC
GCCCAGGAAGATGATGAGGTTCTTGGCGGCTGTCTGTGCAGGCTGCAGCTTCTTGGCGGCACCCAGGGCC
TCGGCTGCCTCGCGGTTCCAGAAGTCCGGGTTCTCCTCCTCAACTGGGATGATGCCCAGGGAGAGCTGTA
GCCTCAGGCCCAGCAGCAGCAGCAGCAGCAGCCTCGACCCCATATTATCATCGTGTTTTTCAAAGGAAAA
CCACGTCCCCGTGGTTCGGGGGGCCTAGACGTTTTTTTAACCTCGACTAAACACATGTAAAGCATGTGCA
CCGAGGCCCCAGATCAGATCCCATACAATGGGGTACCTTCTGGGCATCCTTCAGCCCCTTGTTGAATACG
CTTGAGGAGAGCCATTTGACTCTTTCCACAACTATCCAACTCACAACGTGGCACTGGGGTTGTGCCGCCT
TTGCAGGTGTATCTTATACACGTGGCTTTTGGCCGCAGAGGCACCTGTCGCCAGGTGGGGGGTTCCGCTG
CCTGCAAAGGGTCGCTACAGACGTTGTTTGTCTTCAAGAAGCTTCCAGAGGAACTGCTTCCTTCACGACA
TTCAACAGACCTTGCATTCCTTTGGCGAGAGGGGAAAGACCCCTAGGAATGCTCGTCAAGAAGACAGGGC
CAGGTTTCCGGGCCCTCACATTGCCAAAAGACGGCAATATGGTGGAAAATAACATATAGACAAACGCACA
CCGGCCTTATTCCAAGCGGCTTCGGCCAGTAACGTTAGGGGGGGGGGAGGGAGAGGGGGGGGGGGGGGGG
CGGAATTGGCCGCTTTACTTGTACAGCTCGTCCATGCCGAGAGTGATCCCGGCGGCGGTCACGAACTCCA
GCAGGACCATGTGATCGCGCTTCTCGTTGGGGTCTTTGCTCAGGGCGGACTGGGTGCTCAGGTAGTGGTT
GTCGGGCAGCAGCACGGGGCCGTCGCCGATGGGGGTGTTCTGCTGGTAGTGGTCGGCGAGCTGCACGCTG
CCGTCCTCGATGTTGTGGCGGATCTTGAAGTTCACCTTGATGCCGTTCTTCTGCTTGTCGGCCATGATAT
AGACGTTGTGGCTGTTGTAGTTGTACTCCAGCTTGTGCCCCAGGATGTTGCCGTCCTCCTTGAAGTCGAT
GCCCTTCAGCTCGATGCGGTTCACCAGGGTGTCGCCCTCGAACTTCACCTCGGCGCGGGTCTTGTAGTTG
CCGTCGTCCTTGAAGAAGATGGTGCGCTCCTGGACGTAGCCTTCGGGCATGGCGGACTTGAAGAAGTCGT
GCTGCTTCATGTGGTCGGGGTAGCGGCTGAAGCACTGCACGCCGTAGGTCAGGGTGGTCACGAGGGTGGG
CCAGGGCACGGGCAGCTTGCCGGTGGTGCAGATGAACTTCAGGGTCAGCTTGCCGTAGGTGGCATCGCCC
TCGCCCTCGCCGGACACGCTGAACTTGTGGCCGTTTACGTCGCCGTCCAGCTCGACCAGGATGGGCACCA
CCCCGGTGAACAGCTCCTCGCCCTTGCTCACCATGGTGGCGACCGGTGGATCCCGGGCCCGCGGTACCAA
GCTTTTTGCAAAAGCCTAGGCCTCCAAAAAAGCCTCCTCACTACTTCTGGAATAGCTCAGAGGCCGAGGC
GGCCTCGGCCTCTGCATAAATAAAAAAAATTAGTCAGCGATGGGGCGGAGAATGGGCGGAACTGGGCGGA
GTTAGGGGCGGGATGGGCGGAGTTAGGGGCGGGACTATGGTTGCTGACTAATTGAGATGCAGATCGCAGA
TCTCGAGAGACATACGGGGAAGCCTTCCTGAGTGGGGTAGTAACAGGACTGGACTCTGAAGGACTGGCTT
ACAGGGACTTCCTCATATTTGACCTGAAGCAATGACACCTTCAACCGCTTTAACCTATAACCACCTCTTC
TCAGTGCTTTTCCCCTGAACAAAAGGAAAAAAAAACATCTTCTACTCAGCAGACCTCCTCATGGTTCCCC
TCAGCCATCCTGAGGTGGCTGCTAGGCCCTCAAGAGCCGGGTATCTCCACCCCATCTCAAAATTTTCTCT
TGGCCTGAAATCAGGGGCCGGAGTAACTTTCCTGCAATGCTGAAGATGTTGGGCAGAGAGGAAATTATGT
CCATGTCCCTGGGGCCCCACCCCACAATGCCCCCTGCAGTGAGGAACAACCATGAGGGCTGCTCAAGGGG
GAGGTGAATGAAGAAACACAGCTAGGGGAGGGCTTGGTCTCACAATCCAGTTCCCCTTAATATCCCATAA
TAAGGTGCTGTCAACATGAGTTTCCCGTTCAAGTAGATTTGCTAAGAAGGCTGCGGGAGGTCAGAGGTGC
TTTCTGGCCCTCCTGGTATGGGGCACAGGGGCCCTTCCTCACCTTTTCCCCCTCTGCAGTCTAAATAGAC
TCATTTGTCAGCCTGTGTGTACCCGGGTTCCATGAATCCGTGACGGGGTGTTAGAGGCCCTTGAGCCCTC
TGTGTCTCCTCCGAGATACAAAAACAGGATTTTGTTTTAATGTGAGGGAGCTCAGAGCTTGACCAGGAAG
GTAGGCATGGAGGTCCCAGGGAGACAGGGCTCCACATGTAGAGGGATCCAGAATGCGTTGGCCGACCTGG
TGTTTAGATTGGCTGCTGGCTACTCACTCTGCTTTCCCATGGAATCCCTGTTAAACACTCCCTCTTTCCC
CCTGGGGTGGGGCAGAGACCTGGCTTCTCAGGTGTCTCTCTGTAGAATGGTGTGAGCTCTTGAAGAGAGT
AGTAAAGGAGACATGGTCGCCATGTACCAGGCCGGCTCTAGAGCGTCCCATATGGAATTGCTTCCTGCAG
TTCGGTGGAGCTGGGACAGGCAGAAACACCAAGGGGTCAAGGCTGGGGATGGAAGCTGTGTAAGAACAGG
CTGTGGTACCTATTTCCCCAAGCCAGCAGGGGCTGTTGGAATTTAAGAAAGAAGTCCAGGCATGATGGAA
CATGCCCATACATCCCAGCACTTGCGGGGCTGAGGCAGGAGGATCACCAGTTTGAGGTCAGTGTGGCCTA
TACATATATATCAAACAAAACTAGACCAGTGTGGCCTATACATATATATCAAACAAAACTAGACCAGTGT
GTGGAACAGAGGAGGACAGGAATGGAGCCCCGGTGGGGACTGTGGGGAGAGGCAGGAGGAGCTGGCTGTC
CGGAGGTCAAAGGATCTAGACATCTGGGCCTGGGCTCAGATGGGGCACCTTGTGCACCTCTGCCTGGAAG
CATCTGGAGTGGCCGAGGTGAACAGGATGAAGTCATACTGTGCCCTCCCCAGGGGACCAGTGGTGGGTGC
CAATGAGCTATGTGGTAAGACCATGGGGGCCATAGGACAGGAAGGCAGGTTGGGGGCTGAGGAGGGCAGA
GCTGGGTTTCTATCCCTTTTGTGAGCCGTTTTAATTCGTGTAAATGAGGGTTTTTAATTTGTCATTCTGG
GTTTTAGTTCTATTACCGTCTCATTTGCCTCTAAACCCTATTTCGCCTCAGCCTGGACCGAATTCCATTT
GATGCATTAGAACTAATTCTCCTCCTAAGGGGTTAGACGTTTTCTCCCCACACAAAAGTCGCTTATTTTG
GATAAAGAGACGATTAGATTTATCTTTAATATTTTAATGGCAGCTGGGATTAGCGGGCAAGCAGCCCCAG
CCAGTGCTCTTCTCCCCGGATTAGGTTCTGATAAACTCTCAGATGGGGAGCCCCCCCCCCCCGTACTCCA
CTTTCTGTTTTCTACAAAGTGCTTTTTTATTATTTTTCTGTGGGAAAAAAATTCCCTTGTCTTTTGGAGC
ATCATAAATTCCATTTGCTGTTTTCTATTAAATCAAGTTGATTAAATTCGTTGTGACTCTTTGCACATAG
ATCTTTTTAATTTTAACGTCTCCAGCATAAAATCTTTAATGGTGCAATTTAAAATTGCTGCAATATACAG
TGCAGGCCCTGATCAAGCAGATGGAGATGAGGTTCTGCCGGGTGGGGGGGAGTGAGGAGAAGGCCGGGAT
TGACTCTTCCCTGAAGAACTGAGTGTGACCCTGAGTACCCACACTCAAGCGCCTTTTCAGCCACGCTGTC
GAGCTTCAGGCTTTCCCTAGCACCCTGGCCAGAACTTACAGACAACTTGCCTGTGCTTCTTACTGTGTGT
GTCCTGCTAATACTCCTTATAAGAAGGGTTGGTGGCTGAAGGTCACACAGCCATTGGGTCCAATTTGTGT
GGTCTGCGGCCAGCCCCCCCACCTCAACTCTCAGAGCCTCTATCTATTTCCTTACCAGTGAAATGGGGTG
ATTGGTTCTGCACGGACTCCCATGGCTTCGATAAAGACTTGATACAGACTGCCTTGTGAACAGTGCAGGG
CTGGGCTTTCCTGGATATCTGGGGGATTCTTCCGGTCCTATTTGGGACCAGACACTCTGTCATCCGTCCC
AGGACCGGTAGAGCTGAATTTTGAGGTCTTGGGAATTTTCCCTAACTACCAGGTCTTGGCTGCCCCCTCC
CCTTAACTCCTMSCCSCCCCCCCCCCCCCCCCCGTTTCTTTCTCTTGTCCCTCCTTCTGTAATCTGACCT
CATCAAGCCCTGGGAAGGCTGATCCACCGGAGCAAATCCTTCATCCAGAGGGCCAAAATCAGCTTAATTT
GTAGCAATTTGAAGCAGGTCTTTGCCAGGATTTGAATATCAAATTATCCCATAGCCTAGACAGGCCTGGG
AGCTTCCCCTACCCCCATCTCCCCACTGCAATATGGATGGATGTGTTCTGAGATCCATGGGGGACACTGA
AGAGACCAGACTGGGCCAGAGGATGCTGATGGTATCAGGTGTGCTGGGGGAAAATGGCACCAGTCAGCCC
ATCCCAGGCCTGAGAAGGAGGACAGGGAGGAGACAGGAACTTCCTGATTGGGAGACTGATCCCCTTGTCA
AACCTTCAGGGAACATGGACAGATTTTTCTTGTCATTTAATAATACAGTATAAAGTAATGATAATATAAG
CATACAGTTTACACCATGCTCACATCGTCGTAGTTATCACTAGAGGAGCTGAAGTGGCCCGAGGGACATA
CATGAATTACATGCAAATATTCTGCCATCTGTCTGTTTGGTTTTTTTTTTTTTCCAAGACAGGGTTTCTC
TGTGTAACCCTGGTTATCCTGGACCTCACTCTGTAGACCAGGTTGGCCTCAGAACTCACAGAGATCCTCC
TGCCTCTGCCTCCTGAGTGTTCAGATTAAGTTCCTGTGCCACCACTGCTCAGCTCAAAAGACTATTTTGA
TGACTAGGAAAGTCTGGAAAAATCTCAGCTGGCCAATCAACAAACACCTTGCCCACCTCTCTCCAGCCCC
CGGTGTCTGGGGAAGATCCGACCCTCAGTGCTACAAGCCATTTTCTTTACAGACTGATCCATGCTGGCCC
TGCTTGCTCAGACTAGCCGCTACACCTCTTTGGCCCTTCTGGTTAGTCCTGTTTCCTCTGGCAACCTCCC
TCTTGATTCCTGGTGTGTCCTGGGGCCTGGAAGATGTCCACACCCACCCACCACAGGGGATGCACTGCCC
AGACCTGAGAACCGGAGTTGTACCTGTCTCATGGGCCTGTCATGCCTCGTGGGATGTGAAAGAGTCCTTT
GTAAGCCTGTCTGTCCACCCAATAGCAAGAGGAGAAACCATCCAGATGTGGAGGTACATAATTTAATCCC
AGCGCCTGGGAGGCAGAGAAGGGAGGGTTTCTGTGAGTTCAAGGACAGCCTGGTCTACATATTAAGCTCT
AGGCTAGCCAGGGGTATACAATGAGACTTTGTCAAAAAAAAAAAAAAAAAAAAAAAAAAAAAAAGCCGGT
GGCATGCATGTATATGTGTACTGGCATGCGTGTATATATGTACTGGCATGTGTGTAAACCTTGCGCTTAG
GAGGCTGAACAGGAGGACTGTGAGTTCAAGGACAGCCTAGACTATACACTGAGTCTCTGGCTAAACAAAT
ACTGTAAACACAGCATCTATCTTGATAAACAACCCATTAAACATACCTATGGACACAAATAATATATTCA
CCAATTTTTTTTATATGCTATTCCTGCCAGCACACAGTAGGCACTTCCTAAGGGCCTACTGTCCCTTTCA
TCTCCAGGGCACAACATTAACAATTCTGTTTGCCCAGCCACCTCCCTTTCCACTGTGACCCTTGATCAGC
AAGCACAATAAATGTTTGCTAGGTGACTGATTTATACCAGGGATGAGGGAACGTCTCCAAGCTTCCACAG
AAGTGAAAGACAAGTGGCCTCCATCGCCCCACAAGGGAAGATGATGTCAGGTGCCAGGGTGGAGATGGTG
AACATACTCGGTGTGCTGGAGTCCCAGCAGCCAAGCTCACCCTGTCCCAGGGTCAAAAGTATTCAGCTGC
CAGGACCATATCAGAAATGTAATCTCAGTACCCAAGGTCTGTCCTAAGGCCTGGCTCCTTAGGCCTTGCA
CCTCCCACCTAAGTTGGACAGGGCCCTTTCTTCCACTTCTTTAGTTGGAGATGGGTGTTTAACTCATATG
ATGAGCCATGTATTGTATCAGGGCTCTTTGTGAGTGGAGAGGGACACCTGAGCCCTGGGTACCCAAAGGT
GTAGAGAGATGGGGACACAGATGTAGCCAGAATACCTCAGCCTCCAGCACCTGGCATGTTGTAGAGCACC
AATTCACAGTCTTCAGGGGTGTACTGAAAGCTGGGGACTGTCAGGAGCCTAGAGGTACCGACTCCATACC
CTGAGCAGTTCTTAGGCGAAGCCGCTGAGTTGTGTGTGGCTCGCCTCCACTGTTACACCACTGAACACAC
TGACTAGTGTGGACCAGGCACTTCCCAAGGAGAGTCTCAGAGGTCTGGGAAGGCCTTGAAAAAGTCTTCT
CAATTTTTAGAATGGAAAAGCAGCCCAAAGAAGTCTAAGTCATTTCCAGTGCCACAGAGTTCACATCCGC
TGGGAGCCTCAACTCCCGGCCTCCTCTTGGCTCCACTCCTGCCCAGGATCTCAGGGGTCAGGGGCTGCTC
TTGAGGGTTCTTCATGGCTCTCCATTCCTACTGATCCACTTCCCTAAAGTCCCACCGGACTCTGAGCTCT
ACATCTCCCTGTCCACTCACTCAGTTCCTCAGGAGGTCCTGGAGACCCCAGTAGTGGGGAGAGAGGTCCT
TGGTGCCTCTTAGCTGTCCGCTAGCTCAGAGCTGTAGGGAGGCTGTTGCGGTGCACAGCACTGATCCTAA
CCAAGTTTGCCAGCCCAGCTTTTCTCATGGCTCCCACACAATGGTCTGCTTTGTGCCCACCTGCCGATAA
TGCTTAATTAGGCGAGGAGTTGATTAATTTGAGGTAATTGACAGCTAATTAGAAGCCTACAGGCTCATTA
ACTTGACATCTTGTCTTTGTGAATTGGCTGGGTACGGTCAGGTGATGGTAACCGTTGCTCCCCTCCCCAG
CTCTTCCAACCCCAAAGTCTGAGGCATCACCTAGGGGAGGGCTGGGCAGATCCGGGGTTCAGGTAGGGCA
GTCTCAAGATCAAGAGTAGAGGGAACTGGTACTGAAGAGTAAGGAGTCCCGAATGGAGACGTCTGCTCTG
GCTCTAGGGAGGAGAGAGAACAAGAATGAAGGGCAAATGGACCCGAGAGAGAACTGGACCCTAGCAGGAG
AATGGGGAAGCCCGAAGCTCACATAGTGAGAAGGGGCTGGGGAGCAGGTGAGCCTGTTGGTACTAGGGGT
AGGCTTTGAAGAGAGGCCGACTTGTGGTTAAATCCCAGCTCTGCCTAGAGCTAGGAGACTCCAACTGACC
TAAATGCTCTCTAAGCCCGGGGCTCGTTTGTAAAACAGGATAACAATGTCTACCTTACCTCATTTGGTTA
CTGTGAACAGTTCATGGGACACAGAGGCAAGGCCTAGGAAGCACCCAGTTAAATGTCACTGACTGGGCTG
GCAGGATGGGTCAGTGGGTGCAAACTTGATGACCCAAGCTTGATCCCTGGAACCGGGGTGGAAGGAGAGA
ACTGAGTCTGGAAGGTCCCTCCCACCTGCACACTTGCACTGTGGCAAACATCTTCCTGTGCTCACTTACA
CATCACACACACTCACTCTCTCTCACACACACACACACACAATGAGTAAAACCTAAAGAATGTTCACTAT
CCTTGGCAGTGGGAAGACGTGACTGGGAGATAGTCTAAGAGGGCAGGTTGTCAGAGGCAATGGGAAGCCC
CTCCCTTGGAGAACTAGTGTCACTGTGGACATTTGCATTCACAGCACAAGAGTGTTTGATGGTGTGGGGA
TCAGGTCTTCTTGTCGCAACCTCTTTAGGGGGCAATTTAGTGATCTATATTACAATGTATATGTAGCTTT
TGACCCAAGAGTTCCCTGCTATTAACGCACTCTGAGGATTTACATGTATGCGCAAGGATTTCATTACAGC
GCAGCCTGCAGAACCTTCCTGCGTATCCCAGTTGGAAAGACTGGAAATCACCCAAAAGTCCATCAGCGAC
TAAGTTATGGTACCTCCCCGTAGTACAGTATATTACTATTGAATATATATGAGCAGGATCCAAAATGCAT
TAAATAGGGGGAAAAGCCACGTATATAACAGTGTATAGTTCCCACAAGTAGCTCAGTGGATGGAGGTACA
GGAAATGGGAGGCGTATTTTTGGCTTGTACTTATCACCTTTTCAAAAATCAGTTTACAATTAACCCCCCC
ACCCCCCATAAGCCCTAACAATACTGCTATAATGGCAGAGTAGCGCCATGAACAAGGGCGGGAACACTTG
GTTTCTTCTTCTACACAGACAAACATGGTGGCCATTGGCCACGTGTGGCCATTGAACCCTTGAAATGTGG
TCTTTTTTTTTTTTTTTTTTTTTTAAGAGGATGGAGAGGTGGTTCAGTGGTTAGAAGTACGTACTGCTCT
TGTGAATTTGGTTCTTTTTTTTATTTATTTATTTATTTATGTAAATTCTCTTTGACATGGTGGTAAGAAC
CTCACTGCAGGTCTGGGTATGGAGGTCTGGGTGTCGTACCTCAGTCACCGTGGTACCGCAGTCACCATGC
TGCAGGCCATGCAAGGAGTGAGGGCTGGAGGTAAGGAAACAGAGCGGGCTTCCAGGAAGGTCAGAGCTCC
AGTACTTCAGACTCTGGCTCCAGGGATGGAGCCTAGGCTGTGCCAGTGCAGTTCTGCTCTGCTCCACAGC
CTGTGCCTTTTGGGCTTTGGGAAACCTCTCACGAGTTGCTTTGTTTAGAGACCGTGTTCCCCATCCCTCC
TCCCTGCATCTGTCCCCTGGTTAGAGTTGTATGAAGCGGAAGACAATCTGGGGCTTATTAGTGTCCCAGG
GAGACATGTAACTGTGCTGCTGGGACCCAAACAGCAAGAGTCTTAGCAGCAAACTCCAGCCGAGAAAGGA
CTGAGGGATTGTCTCACCTAATTACAGGGAATGGCTCTCTTTGTATTTGTGATTCGGTACGGTTGTCAGA
TCGCTTTTGATCGCTTTTCTCCATTTGCTGGCTCAGGCCATGCTGGAATTGTGCTAATTAGAGGAGAAAT
GGACAGAGTGATCCTGTCAACCCTGGTTACTGGTGGGGGACAAAGCAGAATATTATTCTAAGGCAATGTT
TTGTAAGAGCCCTTCTCCTGCTCTCATTAGGAGGAAGAGGCCCCAGGAGGGGAAGTTCCGAATGCTTGGC
CTGGCTAATGGAGCATTGGGGTGTTCTTGTGCTAATTAACAGGCTCTGCCAGCACTCCAGCCAACCAGGG
GACTCGCAGTTGCACTTGGTATCTCCTGAAGTCTCCAACTGTCCCTGGTCTAAAACAAAATCTACCAGAC
AAAAGGTGGGAAGGTCAATGGCCTTTTCAGACATAGGGGCACACTTCCAAAGTGGCAAAGGTCTAAACAG
ATATGAACAGCCAGTTAGACCTAGTGTCGACCCAGGTGGCACTTTTCGGGGAAATGTGCGCGGAACCCCT
ATTTGTTTATTTTTCTAAATACATTCAAATATGTATCCGCTCATGAGACAATAACCCTGATAAATGCTTC
AATAATATTGAAAAAGGAAGAGTATGAGTATTCAACATTTCCGTGTCGCCCTTATTCCCTTTTTTGCGGC
ATTTTGCCTTCCTGTTTTTGCTCACCCAGAAACGCTGGTGAAAGTAAAAGATGCTGAAGATCAGTTGGGT
GCACGAGTGGGTTACATCGAACTGGATCTCAACAGCGGTAAGATCCTTGAGAGTTTTCGCCCCGAAGAAC
GTTTTCCAATGATGAGCACTTTTAAAGTTCTGCTATGTGGCGCGGTATTATCCCGTATTGACGCCGGGCA
AGAGCAACTCGGTCGCCGCATACACTATTCTCAGAATGACTTGGTTGAGTACTCACCAGTCACAGAAAAG
CATCTTACGGATGGCATGACAGTAAGAGAATTATGCAGTGCTGCCATAACCATGAGTGATAACACTGCGG
CCAACTTACTTCTGACAACGATCGGAGGACCGAAGGAGCTAACCGCTTTTTTGCACAACATGGGGGATCA
TGTAACTCGCCTTGATCGTTGGGAACCGGAGCTGAATGAAGCCATACCAAACGACGAGCGTGACACCACG
ATGCCTGTAGCAATGGCAACAACGTTGCGCAAACTATTAACTGGCGAACTACTTACTCTAGCTTCCCGGC
AACAATTAATAGACTGGATGGAGGCGGATAAAGTTGCAGGACCACTTCTGCGCTCGGCCCTTCCGGCTGG
CTGGTTTATTGCTGATAAATCTGGAGCCGGTGAGCGTGGGTCTCGCGGTATCATTGCAGCACTGGGGCCA
GATGGTAAGCCCTCCCGTATCGTAGTTATCTACACGACGGGGAGTCAGGCAACTATGGATGAACGAAATA
GACAGATCGCTGAGATAGGTGCCTCACTGATTAAGCATTGGTAACTGTCAGACCAAGTTTACTCATATAT
ACTTTAGATTGATTTAAAACTTCATTTTTAATTTAAAAGGATCTAGGTGAAGATCCTTTTTGATAATCTC
ATGACCAAAATCCCTTAACGTGAGTTTTCGTTCCACTGAGCGTCAGACCCCGTAGAAAAGATCAAAGGAT
CTTC
Features (pLannotate 1.2.2; 20 found; start..end, strand, type, name):
      1..589     +  rep_origin     ori: high-copy-number ColE1/pMB1/pBR322/pUC origin of replication
    772..826     +  CDS            lacI (fragment): lac repressor; lacI; The lac repressor binds to the lac operator to inhibit transcription in E. coli. This inhibition can be relieved by adding lactose or isopropyl-β-D-thiogalactopyranoside (IPTG).
    828..962     -  polyA_signal   SV40 poly(A) signal: SV40 polyadenylation signal
    982..1117    -  rep_origin     SV40 ori: SV40 origin of replication
   1141..1163    -  promoter       SV40 promoter (fragment): SV40 enhancer and early promoter
   1170..1209    +  CDS            lacI (fragment): lac repressor; lacI; The lac repressor binds to the lac operator to inhibit transcription in E. coli. This inhibition can be relieved by adding lactose or isopropyl-β-D-thiogalactopyranoside (IPTG).
   1222..1243    +  protein_bind   CAP binding site: CAP binding activates transcription in the presence of cAMP. E. coli catabolite activator protein
   1258..1288    +  promoter       lac promoter: promoter for the E. coli lac operon
   1292..1314    +  protein_bind   lac operator (fragment): The lac repressor binds to the lac operator to inhibit transcription in E. coli. This inhibition can be relieved by adding lactose or isopropyl-β-D-thiogalactopyranoside (IPTG). lac repressor encoded by lacI
   1697..1752    -  polyA_signal   β-globin poly(A) signal: rabbit β-globin polyadenylation signal (Gil and Proudfoot, 1987)
   1823..1894    -  CDS            HBB (fragment): HBB_PONPY - Experimental evidence at transcript level: Swiss-Prot protein existence level 2. Involved in oxygen transport from the lung to the various peripheral tissues. From Pongo pygmaeus (Bornean orangutan).
   2312..3812    -  CDS            SEAP (fragment): secreted alkaline phosphatase from human placenta The natural enzyme has a C-terminal transmembrane sequence that is replaced by a GPI anchor.
   3825..4287    -  misc_feature   IRES: internal ribosome entry site (IRES) of the encephalomyocarditis virus (EMCV)
   4395..4413    +  promoter       chicken β-actin promoter (fragment): contains a 21-bp deletion relative to the standard chicken β-actin promoter
   4425..5144    -  CDS            EGFP: the original enhanced GFP (Yang et al., 1996) mammalian codon-optimized
   5152..5178    -  misc_feature   MCS (fragment): multiple cloning site
   5185..5381    -  promoter       SV40 promoter: SV40 early promoter
  12485..12502   -  misc_feature   HA-L (fragment): left homology arm from the adeno-associated virus integration site (AAVS1) within intron 1 of the human PPP1R12C gene
  13569..13673   +  promoter       AmpR promoter: bla
  13674..14534   +  CDS            AmpR: β-lactamase; bla; confers resistance to ampicillin, carbenicillin, and related antibiotics
