[The description below was written by a language model from this plasmid's Addgene catalogue record and pLannotate feature annotations shown in this document.]
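Description:
Vsx2 R0+R1+R3 +SV40 base prom-GFP-IRES-AP is a mammalian enhancer reporter plasmid of about 14.7 kb built on the pCAGEN backbone. It is maintained in E. coli through a high-copy ColE1/pUC-type origin and selected with ampicillin via the bla (AmpR) gene and its own promoter. Remnants of the backbone are also annotated, including lac promoter/operator sequences, an SV40 origin with an SV40 poly(A) signal, and small fragments scored as lacI and chicken β-actin promoter. These appear to be vector leftovers rather than functional parts of the reporter.

The payload is a synthesized mouse insert described as R0+R1+R3, which the construct name and associated publication title tie to regulatory modules of the Vsx2 super-enhancer. The insert itself is not annotated in the feature table. However, a long unannotated stretch of roughly 7 kb lies upstream of the SV40 early promoter and plausibly holds these regions; the short match to an AAVS1 homology arm inside it is probably spurious. The reporter unit runs on the reverse strand. A basal SV40 promoter, which should be weak on its own, is followed by a short multiple cloning site fragment, EGFP, an EMCV IRES and a human placental alkaline phosphatase coding sequence, annotated as a SEAP fragment. It ends with rabbit β-globin sequence and its polyadenylation signal. The IRES allows both reporters to be translated from a single transcript, so fluorescence and alkaline phosphatase activity together report whether the combined enhancer modules can activate the minimal promoter. The record states the purpose only as an enhancer reporter. The linked publication, on conservation of VSX2 super-enhancer modules, places its use in retinal development.
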