Addgene plasmid #225892: Vsx2 R0+R1+R3 +SV40 base prom-GFP-IRES-AP
Purpose: Enhancer reporter
Depositing lab: Michael Dyer. Depositing organization: St. Jude Children's Research Hospital. Publication: Evolutionary conservation of VSX2 super-enhancer modules in retinal development. Honnell V, Sweeney S, Norrie J, Parks M, Ramirez C, Jannu AJ, Xu B, Teubner B, Lee AY, Bell C, Dyer MA. Development. 2024 Jul 1;151(13):dev202435. doi: 10.1242/dev.202435. Epub 2024 Jul 12. PubMed 38994775.
Backbone
  Vector backbone: pCAGEN
  Backbone manufacturer: Connie Cepko, Addgene plasmid #11160
  Vector type: Mammalian Expression
Growth in bacteria
  Bacterial resistance: Ampicillin, 100 μg/mL
  Growth temperature: 37°C
  Growth strain: DH5alpha
  Copy number: High Copy
Gene/Insert
  Gene/Insert name: R0+R1+R3
  Species: M. musculus (mouse)
  Tag / fusion protein: EGFP (C terminal on backbone)
  Cloning method: Gene Synthesis
Terms and licenses: Academic/Nonprofit Terms; Industry Terms: Not Available to Industry
Depositor comments: Contains SEAP reporter
How to cite: Vsx2 R0+R1+R3 +SV40 base prom-GFP-IRES-AP was a gift from Michael Dyer (Addgene plasmid # 225892 ; http://n2t.net/addgene:225892 ; RRID:Addgene_225892)
